Addgene plasmid #243977: pUPD3_RBS_J61128
Purpose: GoldenBraid2.0 Ribosome binding site.
Depositing lab: Christophe Herman. Depositing organization: Baylor College of Medicine. Publication: GoldenBraid2.0 E. coli: a comprehensive and characterized toolkit for enterics. Cooke MB, Welch KT, Ramirez LD, Wen AX, Marciano DC, Herman C. Synth Biol (Oxf). 2025 Aug 14;10(1):ysaf015. doi: 10.1093/synbio/ysaf015. eCollection 2025. PubMed 40927394.
Backbone
  Vector backbone: pUPD3
  Vector type: Bacterial Expression
Growth in bacteria
  Bacterial resistance: Chloramphenicol, 25 μg/mL
  Growth temperature: 37°C
  Growth strain: DH5alpha
  Copy number: High Copy
Gene/Insert
  Gene/Insert name: J61128
  Species: Synthetic
  Insert size (bp): 20
  Cloning method: Golden Gate
Terms and licenses: Academic/Nonprofit Terms; Industry Terms: Not Available to Industry
How to cite: pUPD3_RBS_J61128 was a gift from Christophe Herman (Addgene plasmid # 243977 ; http://n2t.net/addgene:243977 ; RRID:Addgene_243977)
