[The description below was written by a language model from this plasmid's Addgene catalogue record and pLannotate feature annotations shown in this document.]
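Description:
pUPD3_RBS_J61128 is a small (about 2.4 kb) GoldenBraid2.0 part plasmid that stores a single ribosome binding site as a reusable building block for assembling bacterial expression constructs. It is built on the pUPD3 backbone, the domestication/entry vector of the GoldenBraid system, and is catalogued as a bacterial expression vector. It belongs to a characterized GoldenBraid2.0 toolkit developed for E. coli and related enteric bacteria. Propagation in E. coli relies on a high-copy ColE1/pUC-type origin, and selection is by chloramphenicol resistance, conferred by the cat gene under its native cat promoter. An f1 origin is also present, which in principle allows single-stranded DNA production with helper phage.

The payload is J61128, a synthetic 20 bp ribosome binding site inserted by Golden Gate cloning. It is too short to be picked up by the automated annotation, so it does not appear as a named feature. Its position is not stated, but it presumably sits in the cloning region bracketed by the T7 and SP6 promoters, next to a residual lacZα fragment that is likely left over from the backbone's screening cassette. These phage promoters, and a short tet promoter fragment, are backbone features rather than functional drivers of the part. The plasmid carries no promoter, coding sequence or terminator of its own as a payload and is not an expression construct by itself. Instead, the RBS is meant to be released with type IIS restriction enzymes and combined in a defined order with promoter, coding sequence and terminator parts to build transcriptional units. This lets users choose among RBS parts when tuning translation initiation. The record does not give the relative strength of this RBS.
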