Features (pLannotate 1.2.2; 8 found; start..end, strand, type, name):
     72..90      -  promoter       SP6 promoter: promoter for bacteriophage SP6 RNA polymerase
    237..825     -  rep_origin     ori: high-copy-number ColE1/pMB1/pBR322/pUC origin of replication
    940..1042    +  promoter       cat promoter: promoter of the E. coli cat gene encoding chloramphenicol acetyltransferase
   1043..1699    +  CDS            cat: CAT_ECOLX - Experimental evidence at protein level: Swiss-Prot protein existence level 1. This enzyme is an effector of chloramphenicol resistance in bacteria. From Escherichia coli. This protein is used as a marker in many commonly used cloning vectors, such as pACYC184.
   1787..1804    -  promoter       tet promoter (fragment): E. coli promoter for tetracycline efflux protein gene
   1815..2270    +  rep_origin     f1 ori (sequence partly withheld): f1 bacteriophage origin of replication; arrow indicates direction of (+) strand synthesis
   2289..2310    -  CDS            lacZα (fragment): LacZα fragment of β-galactosidase; lacZ fragment
   2313..2331    +  promoter       T7 promoter: promoter for bacteriophage T7 RNA polymerase
>Addgene plasmid #243977 | pUPD3_RBS_J61128 | addgene full sequence | sequence record 487808 | Addgene NGS Result
GGTCTCGCATTCAGTGAGTCCTATCTTTCTCTTTGCGAGACCACTCATCGCCCAATCACTAGTGAATTCG
TTCTATAGTGTCACCTAAATACCATAGAGCCGTTGGTCATAGCTGTTTCCTGTCCAGGCATCATGACACG
GTTATCCACAGAATCAGGGGATAACGCAGGAAAGAACATGTGAGCAAAAGGCCAGCAAAAGGCCAGGAAC
CGTAAAAAGGCCGCGTTGCTGGCGTTTTTCCATAGGCTCCGCCCCCCTGACGAGCATCACAAAAATCGAC
GCTCAAGTCAGAGGTGGCGAAACCCGACAGGACTATAAAGATACCAGGCGTTTCCCCCTGGAAGCTCCCT
CGTGCGCTCTCCTGTTCCGACCCTGCCGCTTACCGGATACCTGTCCGCCTTTCTCCCTTCGGGAAGCGTG
GCGCTTTCTCATAGCTCACGCTGTAGGTATCTCAGTTCGGTGTAGGTCGTTCGCTCCAAGCTGGGCTGTG
TGCACGAACCCCCCGTTCAGCCCGACCGCTGCGCCTTATCCGGTAACTATCGTCTTGAGTCCAACCCGGT
AAGACACGACTTATCGCCACTGGCAGCAGCCACTGGTAACAGGATTAGCAGAGCGAGGTATGTAGGCGGT
GCTACAGAGTTCTTGAAGTGGTGGCCTAACTACGGCTACACTAGAAGAACAGTATTTGGTATCTGCGCTC
TGCTGAAGCCAGTTACCTTCGGAAAAAGAGTTGGTAGCTCTTGATCCGGCAAACAAACCACCGCTGGTAG
CGGTGGTTTTTTTGTTTGCAAGCAGCAGATTACGCGCAGAAAAAAAGGATCTCAAGAAGATCCTTTGATC
TTTTCTACGGGGTCTGACGCTCAGTGGAACGAAAACTCACGTTAAGGGATTTTGGTCATGAGATTATCAA
AAAGGATCTTCACCTAGATCCTTTTGTGATGATCGGCACGTAAGAGGTTCCAACTTTCACCATAATGAAA
TAAGATCACTACCGGGCGTATTTTTTGAGTTATCGAGATTTTCAGGAGCTAAGGAAGCTAAAATGGAGAA
AAAAATCACTGGATATACCACCGTTGATATATCCCAATGGCATCGTAAAGAACATTTTGAGGCATTTCAG
TCAGTTGCTCAATGTACCTATAACCAGACCGTTCAGCTGGATATTACGGCCTTTTTAAAGACCGTAAAGA
AAAATAAGCACAAGTTTTATCCGGCCTTTATTCACATTCTTGCCCGCCTGATGAATGCTCATCCGGAATT
CCGTATGGCAATGAAAGACGGTGAGCTGGTGATATGGGATAGTGTTCACCCTTGTTACACCGTTTTCCAT
GAGCAAACTGAAACGTTTTCATCGCTCTGGAGTGAATACCACGACGATTTCCGGCAGTTTCTACACATAT
ATTCGCAAGATGTGGCGTGTTACGGTGAAAACCTGGCCTATTTCCCTAAAGGGTTTATTGAGAATATGTT
TTTCGTGTCAGCCAATCCCTGGGTGAGTTTCACCAGTTTTGATTTAAACGTGGCCAATATGGACAACTTC
TTCGCCCCCGTTTTCACCATGGGCAAATATTATACGCAAGGCGACAAGGTGCTGATGCCGCTGGCGATTC
AGGTTCATCATGCCGTTTGTGATGGCTTCCATGTCGGCAGAATGCTTAATGAATTACAACAGTACTGCGA
TGAGTGGCAGGGCGGGGCGTAATTTTTTTAAGGCAGTTATTGGTGCCCTTAAACGCCTGGTTGCTACGCC
TGAATAAGTGATAATAAGCGGATGAATGGCAGAAATTCGATGATAAGCTGTCAAACATGATGT
[125 nt withheld, positions 1814-1938]
C
[91 nt withheld, positions 1940-2030]
AGGGTGATGGTTCACGTAGTGGGCCAGCGCCCTGATAGACGGTTTTTCGCCCTTTGACGTTGGAGTCCAC
GTTCTTT
[37 nt withheld, positions 2108-2144]
ACCCTATCTCGGTCTATTCTTTTGATTTATAAGGGATTTTGCCGATTTCGGCCTATTGGTTAAAAAATGA
GCTGATTTAACAAAAATTTAACGCGAATTTTAACAAAATATTAACGCTTACAATTTTAACATTGTAGAAA
CGCATGTAAAACGACGGCCAGTGAATTGTAATACGACTCACTATAGGGTGAATTCCGCTTAGGACCTTAG
ATATTGATCTCAA
